Addgene plasmid #121807: IG806: pMVP (L3-L2) pA; RIP::eGFP-P2A-TETa-pA
Purpose: pMVP L3-L2 entry plasmid, contains polyA + RIP-eGFP-P2A-TETa-polyA for 3- or 4-component MultiSite Gateway Pro assembly. Adds RIP-driven GFP-P2A-TETa downstream of gene of interest.
Depositing lab: Christopher Newgard. Depositing organization: Duke University. Publication: Creation of versatile cloning platforms for transgene expression and dCas9-based epigenome editing. Haldeman JM, Conway AE, Arlotto ME, Slentz DH, Muoio DM, Becker TC, Newgard CB. Nucleic Acids Res. 2018 Dec 27. pii: 5264291. doi: 10.1093/nar/gky1286. PubMed 30590691.
Backbone
  Vector backbone: pDONR221 P3-P2
  Backbone manufacturer: Invitrogen
  Backbone size w/o insert (bp): 2555
  Vector type: Synthetic Biology ; pMVP Gateway Entry Plasmid
  Selectable markers: eGFP
Growth in bacteria
  Bacterial resistance: Kanamycin, 50 μg/mL
  Growth temperature: 37°C
  Growth strain: DH5alpha
  Copy number: High Copy
Gene/Insert
  Gene/Insert name: polyA + RIP::eGFP-P2A-TETa-polyA
  Species: Synthetic
  Insert size (bp): 2735
  Cloning method: Gateway Cloning
  Sequencing primers: 5′ M13F; 3′ M13R
Terms and licenses: Academic/Nonprofit Terms; Industry Terms: Not Available to Industry
Depositor comments: TETa sequence derived from Tet-On Advanced system (Clontech)
How to cite: IG806: pMVP (L3-L2) pA; RIP::eGFP-P2A-TETa-pA was a gift from Christopher Newgard (Addgene plasmid # 121807 ; http://n2t.net/addgene:121807 ; RRID:Addgene_121807)
