[The description below was written by a language model from this plasmid's Addgene catalogue record and pLannotate feature annotations shown in this document.]
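Description:
IG806: pMVP (L3-L2) pA; RIP::eGFP-P2A-TETa-pA is a Gateway entry plasmid from the pMVP modular cloning platform, built on the Invitrogen pDONR221 P3-P2 backbone. It is not itself an expression vector. It supplies the final, downstream module in a 3- or 4-component MultiSite Gateway Pro LR assembly. The plasmid is maintained in E. coli at high copy through a ColE1/pUC-type origin and selected with kanamycin (KanR). rrnB T1 and T2 terminators sit upstream of the cloning region and insulate it from backbone transcription. The small lacI, lacZα, str and large T antigen fragments in the annotation appear to be backbone or cloning remnants rather than functional genes.

The synthetic insert of about 2.7 kb lies between attL3 and attL2. It begins with an SV40 polyadenylation signal that terminates the transcript of whatever gene of interest is placed upstream in the assembled construct. A second, independent expression unit follows, in which RIP (by common usage the rat insulin promoter, though the record does not expand the abbreviation and the feature table leaves this region unannotated) drives EGFP linked by a P2A self-cleaving peptide to TETa. TETa is a reverse tetracycline transactivator derived from the Tet-On Advanced system; the annotation software detects it as an rtTA3-like sequence with VP16 minimal activation domain repeats. A second SV40 poly(A) region follows this unit, although it is annotated on the reverse strand.

After recombination into a destination vector, cells in which RIP is active fluoresce green and produce the transactivator. This allows doxycycline-inducible expression from a Tet-responsive promoter supplied elsewhere in the assembly, and EGFP serves as the visual marker.
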