Features (pLannotate 1.2.2; 17 found; start..end, strand, type, name):
    121..213     +  CDS            lacI (fragment): lac repressor; lacI; The lac repressor binds to the lac operator to inhibit transcription in E. coli. This inhibition can be relieved by adding lactose or isopropyl-β-D-thiogalactopyranoside (IPTG).
    268..295     -  terminator     rrnB T2 terminator: transcription terminator T2 from the E. coli rrnB gene
    427..470     +  terminator     rrnB T1 terminator: Escherichia coli rrnB; transcription terminator T1 from the E. coli rrnB gene
    517..553     -  CDS            lacZα (fragment): LacZα fragment of β-galactosidase; lacZ fragment
    570..665     +  protein_bind   attL3: mutant version of attL; recombination site for the Gateway® LR reaction LR Clonase™
    714..797     +  CDS            large T antigen (fragment): large T antigen from SV40 (simian virus 40)
    820..901     +  polyA_signal   SV40 poly(A) signal: SV40 polyadenylation signal
   1362..2078    +  CDS            EGFP: EGFP is a basic (constitutively fluorescent) green fluorescent protein published in 1996, derived from Aequorea victoria. It is reported to be a rapidly-maturing weak dimer with moderate acid sensitivity.
   2160..2857    +  CDS            rtTA3 (fragment): reverse tetracycline transactivator 3 activates expression from Tet-responsive promoters in the presence of doxycycline
   2787..2897    +  CDS            VP48: 3 tandem repeats of the minimal activation domain of herpes simplex virus VP16 (Cheng et al., 2013)
   2929..3050    -  polyA_signal   SV40 poly(A) signal: SV40 polyadenylation signal
   3073..3156    -  CDS            large T antigen (fragment): large T antigen from SV40 (simian virus 40)
   3150..3380    -  CDS            str (fragment): STR_KLEPN - Protein inferred from homology: Swiss-Prot protein existence level 3. The aminoglycoside phosphotransferases achieve inactivation of their antibiotic substrates by phosphorylation. From Klebsiella pneumoniae.
   3402..3501    -  protein_bind   attL2: mutant version of attL; recombination site for the Gateway® LR reaction LR Clonase™
   3532..3550    -  promoter       T7 promoter: promoter for bacteriophage T7 RNA polymerase
   3684..4493    +  CDS            KanR: aminoglycoside phosphotransferase; aph(3')-Ia; confers resistance to kanamycin in bacteria or G418 (Geneticin®) in eukaryotes
   4640..5228    +  rep_origin     ori: high-copy-number ColE1/pMB1/pBR322/pUC origin of replication
>Addgene plasmid #121807 | IG806: pMVP (L3-L2) pA; RIP::eGFP-P2A-TETa-pA | addgene full sequence | sequence record 237316 | Addgene NGS Result
CTTTCCTGCGTTATCCCCTGATTCTGTGGATAACCGTATTACCGCCTTTGAGTGAGCTGATACCGCTCGC
CGCAGCCGAACGACCGAGCGCAGCGAGTCAGTGAGCGAGGAAGCGGAAGAGCGCCCAATACGCAAACCGC
CTCTCCCCGCGCGTTGGCCGATTCATTAATGCAGCTGGCACGACAGGTTTCCCGACTGGAAAGCGGGCAG
TGAGCGCAACGCAATTAATACGCGTACCGCTAGCCAGGAAGAGTTTGTAGAAACGCAAAAAGGCCATCCG
TCAGGATGGCCTTCTGCTTAGTTTGATGCCTGGCAGTTTATGGCGGGCGTCCTGCCCGCCACCCTCCGGG
CCGTTGCTTCACAACGTTCAAATCCGCTCCCGGCGGATTTGTCCTACTCAGGAGAGCGTTCACCGACAAA
CAACAGATAAAACGAAAGGCCCAGTCTTCCGACTGAGCCTTTCGTTTTATTTGATGCCTGGCAGTTCCCT
ACTCTCGCGTTAACGCTAGCATGGATGTTTTCCCAGTCACGACGTTGTAAAACGACGGCCAGTCTTAAGC
TCGGGCCCCAAATAATGATTTTATTTTGACTGATAGTGACCTGTTCGTTGCAACAAATTGATGAGCAATG
CTTTTTTATAATGCCAACTTTGTATAATAAAGTTGAGATCAACAAAGCTTCCTAGCTCGATTTAAATAGA
TAACTGACTAGAGGATCATAATCAGCCATACCACATTTGTAGAGGTTTTACTTGCTTTAAAAAACCTCCC
ACACCTCCCCCTGAACCTGAAACATAAAATGAATGCAATTGTTGTTGTTAACTTGTTTATTGCAGCTTAT
AATGGTTACAAATAAAGCAATAGCATCACAAATTTCACAAATAAAGCATTTTTTTCACTGCCTCGAGTCT
AGACTGAGCAAGAATCCAGCTATCAATAGAAACTATGAAACAGTTCCAGGGACAAAGATACCAGGTCCCC
AACAACTGCAACTTTCTGGGAAATGAGGTGGAAAATGCTCAGCCAAGGAAAAAGAGGGCCTTACCCTCTC
TGGGACAATGATTGTGCTGTGAACTGCTTCATCAGGCCATCTGGCCCCTTGTTAATAATCTAATTACCCT
AGGTCTAAGTAGAGTTGTTGACGTCCAATGAGCGCTTTCTGCAGACTTAGCACTAGGCAAGTGTTTGGAA
ATTACAGCTTCAGCCCCTCTCGCCATCTGCCTACCTACCCCTCCTAGAGCCCTTAATGGGCCAAACGGCA
AAGTCCAGGGGGCAGAGAGGAGGTGCTTTGGACTATAAAGCTAGTGGAGACCCAGTAACTCCCAACCCTA
AGTGACCAGCTACGAATTCGACTGGCGCGCCATGGTGAGCAAGGGCGAGGAGCTGTTCACCGGGGTGGTG
CCCATCCTGGTCGAGCTGGACGGCGACGTAAACGGCCACAAGTTCAGCGTGTCCGGCGAGGGCGAGGGCG
ATGCCACCTACGGCAAGCTGACCCTGAAGTTCATCTGCACCACCGGCAAGCTGCCCGTGCCCTGGCCCAC
CCTCGTGACCACCCTGACCTACGGCGTGCAGTGCTTCAGCCGCTACCCCGACCACATGAAGCAGCACGAC
TTCTTCAAGTCCGCCATGCCCGAAGGCTACGTCCAGGAGCGCACCATCTTCTTCAAGGACGACGGCAACT
ACAAGACCCGCGCCGAGGTGAAGTTCGAGGGCGACACCCTGGTGAACCGCATCGAGCTGAAGGGCATCGA
CTTCAAGGAGGACGGCAACATCCTGGGGCACAAGCTGGAGTACAACTACAACAGCCACAACGTCTATATC
ATGGCCGACAAGCAGAAGAACGGCATCAAGGTGAACTTCAAGATCCGCCACAACATCGAGGACGGCAGCG
TGCAGCTCGCCGACCACTACCAGCAGAACACCCCCATCGGCGACGGCCCCGTGCTGCTGCCCGACAACCA
CTACCTGAGCACCCAGTCCGCCCTGAGCAAAGACCCCAACGAGAAGCGCGATCACATGGTCCTGCTGGAG
TTCGTGACCGCCGCCGGGATCACTCTCGGCATGGACGAGCTGTACAAGCGCGCCGGATCAGGAGCTACTA
ATTTCTCTCTGTTAAAGCAGGCAGGAGATGTGGAGGAGAATCCAGGTCCTCAATTCACCATGTCCAGACT
GGACAAGAGCAAAGTCATAAACGGCGCTCTGGAATTACTCAATGGAGTCGGTATCGAAGGCCTGACGACA
AGGAAACTCGCTCAAAAGCTGGGAGTTGAGCAGCCTACCCTGTACTGGCACGTGAAGAACAAGCGGGCCC
TGCTCGATGCCCTGCCAATCGAGATGCTGGACAGGCATCATACCCACTTCTGCCCCCTGGAAGGCGAGTC
ATGGCAAGACTTTCTGCGGAACAACGCCAAGTCATTCCGCTGTGCTCTCCTCTCACATCGCGACGGGGCT
AAAGTGCATCTCGGCACCCGCCCAACAGAGAAACAGTACGAAACCCTGGAAAATCAGCTCGCGTTCCTGT
GTCAGCAAGGCTTCTCCCTGGAGAACGCACTGTACGCTCTGTCCGCCGTGGGCCACTTTACACTGGGCTG
CGTATTGGAGGAACAGGAGCATCAAGTAGCAAAAGAGGAAAGAGAGACACCTACCACCGATTCTATGCCC
CCACTTCTGAGACAAGCAATTGAGCTGTTCGACCGGCAGGGAGCCGAACCTGCCTTCCTTTTCGGCCTGG
AACTAATCATATGTGGCCTGGAGAAACAGCTAAAGTGCGAAAGCGGCGGGCCGGCCGACGCCCTTGACGA
TTTTGACTTAGACATGCTCCCAGCCGATGCCCTTGACGACTTTGACCTTGATATGCTGCCTGCTGACGCT
CTTGACGATTTTGACCTTGACATGCTCCCCGGGTAACTAAGTAAGAATCCAGACATGATAAGATACATTG
ATGAGTTTGGACAAACCACAACTAGAATGCAGTGAAAAAAATGCTTTATTTGTGAAATTTGTGATGCTAT
TGCTTTATTTGTAACCATTATAAGCTGCAATAAACAAGTTAACAACAACAATTGCATTCATTTTATGTTT
CAGGTTCAGGGGGAGGTGTGGGAGGTTTTTTAAAGCAAGTAAAACCTCTACAAATGTGGTATGGCTGATT
ATGATCCTGCAAGCCTCGTCGTCCTGGCCGGACCACGCTATCTGTGCAAGGTCCCCGGCCCCGGACGCGC
GCTCCATGAGCAGAGCGCCCGCCGCCGAGGCGAAGACTCGGGCGGCGCCCTGCCCGTCCCACCAGGTCAA
CAGGCGGTAACCGGCCTCTTCATCGGGAATGCGCGCGACCTTCAGCATCGCCGGCATGTCCCCCTGGCGG
ACGGGAAGTATCCAGCTCGACCAGGCTTGTCGACTCGAAGAACCCAGCTTTCTTGTACAAAGTTGGCATT
ATAAGAAAGCATTGCTTATCAATTTGTTGCAACGAACAGGTCACTATCAGTCAAAATAAAATCATTATTT
GCCATCCAGCTGCAGGGCGGCCGCGATATCCCCTATAGTGAGTCGTATTACATGGTCATAGCTGTTTCCT
GGCAGCTCTGGCCCGTGTCTCAAAATCTCTGATGTTACATTGCACAAGATAAAAATATATCATCATGAAC
AATAAAACTGTCTGCTTACATAAACAGTAATACAAGGGGTGTTATGAGCCATATTCAACGGGAAACGTCG
AGGCCGCGATTAAATTCCAACATGGATGCTGATTTATATGGGTATAAATGGGCTCGCGATAATGTCGGGC
AATCAGGTGCGACAATCTATCGCTTGTATGGGAAGCCCGATGCGCCAGAGTTGTTTCTGAAACATGGCAA
AGGTAGCGTTGCCAATGATGTTACAGATGAGATGGTCAGACTAAACTGGCTGACGGAATTTATGCCTCTT
CCGACCATCAAGCATTTTATCCGTACTCCTGATGATGCATGGTTACTCACCACTGCGATCCCCGGAAAAA
CAGCATTCCAGGTATTAGAAGAATATCCTGATTCAGGTGAAAATATTGTTGATGCGCTGGCAGTGTTCCT
GCGCCGGTTGCATTCGATTCCTGTTTGTAATTGTCCTTTTAACAGCGATCGCGTATTTCGTCTCGCTCAG
GCGCAATCACGAATGAATAACGGTTTGGTTGATGCGAGTGATTTTGATGACGAGCGTAATGGCTGGCCTG
TTGAACAAGTCTGGAAAGAAATGCATAAACTTTTGCCATTCTCACCGGATTCAGTCGTCACTCATGGTGA
TTTCTCACTTGATAACCTTATTTTTGACGAGGGGAAATTAATAGGTTGTATTGATGTTGGACGAGTCGGA
ATCGCAGACCGATACCAGGATCTTGCCATCCTATGGAACTGCCTCGGTGAGTTTTCTCCTTCATTACAGA
AACGGCTTTTTCAAAAATATGGTATTGATAATCCTGATATGAATAAATTGCAGTTTCATTTGATGCTCGA
TGAGTTTTTCTAATCAGAATTGGTTAATTGGTTGTAACACTGGCAGAGCATTACGCTGACTTGACGGGAC
GGCGCAAGCTCATGACCAAAATCCCTTAACGTGAGTTACGCGTCGTTCCACTGAGCGTCAGACCCCGTAG
AAAAGATCAAAGGATCTTCTTGAGATCCTTTTTTTCTGCGCGTAATCTGCTGCTTGCAAACAAAAAAACC
ACCGCTACCAGCGGTGGTTTGTTTGCCGGATCAAGAGCTACCAACTCTTTTTCCGAAGGTAACTGGCTTC
AGCAGAGCGCAGATACCAAATACTGTTCTTCTAGTGTAGCCGTAGTTAGGCCACCACTTCAAGAACTCTG
TAGCACCGCCTACATACCTCGCTCTGCTAATCCTGTTACCAGTGGCTGCTGCCAGTGGCGATAAGTCGTG
TCTTACCGGGTTGGACTCAAGACGATAGTTACCGGATAAGGCGCAGCGGTCGGGCTGAACGGGGGGTTCG
TGCACACAGCCCAGCTTGGAGCGAACGACCTACACCGAACTGAGATACCTACAGCGTGAGCTATGAGAAA
GCGCCACGCTTCCCGAAGGGAGAAAGGCGGACAGGTATCCGGTAAGCGGCAGGGTCGGAACAGGAGAGCG
CACGAGGGAGCTTCCAGGGGGAAACGCCTGGTATCTTTATAGTCCTGTCGGGTTTCGCCACCTCTGACTT
GAGCGTCGATTTTTGTGATGCTCGTCAGGGGGGCGGAGCCTATGGAAAAACGCCAGCAACGCGGCCTTTT
TACGGTTCCTGGCCTTTTGCTGGCCTTTTGCTCACATGTT
